>Addgene plasmid #120012 | pMaCTag-P01 | depositor full sequence | sequence record 228038 | pMaCTag-P01 sequence 4807 bps
GAACGCGGCCGCCAGCTGAAGCTTCGTACGTCAGGTGGAGGAGGTAGTGGCGGAGGCGGATCCGTGAGCA
AGGGCGAGGAGCTGTTCACCGGGGTGGTGCCCATCCTGGTCGAGCTGGACGGCGACGTAAACGGCCACAA
GTTCAGCGTGAGGGGCGAGGGCGAGGGCGATGCCACCAACGGCAAGCTGACCCTGAAGTTCATCAGTACT
ACCGGCAAGCTGCCCGTGCCCTGGCCCACCCTCGTGACCACCCTGAGCCACGGCGTGCAGGTGTTCGCCC
GCTACCCCGACCACATGAAGCAGCACGACTTCTTCAAGTCCGCCATGCCCGAAGGCTACGTCCAGGAGCG
CACCATCTTCTTCAAGGACGACGGCACCTACAAGACCCGCGCCGAGGTGAAGTTCGAGGGCGACACCCTG
GTGAACCGCATCGAGCTGAAGGGCGTCGACTTCAAGGAGGACGGCAACATCCTGGGGCACAAGCTGGAGT
ACAACTTCAACAGCCACAACATCTATATCATGGCCGTCAAGCAGAAGAACGGCATCAAGGCCAACTTCAA
GATCCGCCACAACGTGGAGGACGGCAGCGTGCAGCTCGCCGACCACTACCAGCAGAACACCCCCATCGGC
GACGGCCCCGTGCTGCTGCCCGACAGCCACTACCTGAGCACCCAGTCCAAGCTTAGCAAAGACCCCAACG
AGAAGCGCGATCACATGGTCCTGCTGGAGTTCCGCACCGCCGCCGGGATCACTCTCGGCATGGACGAGCT
GTACAAGTGAACTAGTAACTTGTTTATTGCAGCTTATAATGGTTACAAATAAAGCAATAGCATCACAAAT
TTCACAAATAAAGCATTTTTTTCACTGCATTCTAGTTGTGGTTTGTCCAAACTCATCAATGTATCTTAGT
CGATATAACTTCGTATAGCATACATTATACGAAGTTATGTCGACGGTGTGGAAAGTCCCCAGGCTCCCCA
GCAGGCAGAAGTATGCAAAGCATGCATCTCAATTAGTCAGCAACCAGGTGTGGAAAGTCCCCAGGCTCCC
CAGCAGGCAGAAGTATGCAAAGCATGCATCTCAATTAGTCAGCAACCATAGTCCCGCCCCTAACTCCGCC
CATCCCGCCCCTAACTCCGCCCAGTTCCGCCCATTCTCCGCCCCATGGCTGACTAATTTTTTTTATTTAT
GCAGAGGCCGAGGCCGCCTCGGCCTCTGAGCTATTCCAGAAGTAGTGAGGAGGCTTTTTTGGAGGCCTAG
GCTTTTGCAAAGAATTCGCCACCATGACTGAGTACAAGCCTACTGTGCGTTTAGCCACCAGGGATGATGT
GCCACGAGCCGTGAGGACACTAGCAGCCGCCTTTGCTGACTACCCAGCTACAAGGCACACCGTGGACCCT
GACAGACACATTGAAAGAGTCACAGAACTTCAGGAGCTGTTTTTAACTAGGGTGGGCCTGGATATTGGCA
AAGTCTGGGTGGCCGATGATGGAGCAGCAGTTGCAGTGTGGACCACCCCAGAGTCTGTTGAAGCTGGAGC
TGTCTTTGCAGAAATTGGACCAAGAATGGCCGAGTTATCTGGCAGCAGGCTGGCTGCTCAACAGCAGATG
GAAGGATTATTAGCTCCCCACAGACCCAAGGAGCCTGCCTGGTTCCTGGCAACAGTTGGAGTTTCTCCAG
ACCATCAGGGCAAGGGCTTAGGATCTGCTGTGGTGCTGCCTGGTGTGGAAGCAGCTGAGAGAGCTGGGGT
GCCAGCATTTCTGGAGACATCAGCTCCTAGAAACCTGCCCTTCTATGAACGGCTGGGCTTCACAGTGACT
GCTGATGTGGAGGTGCCTGAGGGCCCCAGAACCTGGTGCATGACAAGAAAACCAGGAGCCTGACTGCAGC
GACTGTGCCTTCTAGTTGCCAGCCATCTGTTGTTTGCCCCTCCCCCGTGCCTTCCTTGACCCTGGAAGGT
GCCACTCCCACTGTCCTTTCCTAATAAAATGAGGAAATTGCATCGCATTGTCTGAGTAGGTGTCATTCTA
TTCTGGGGGGTGGGGTGGGGCAGGACAGCAAGGGGGAGGATTGGGAAGACAATAGCAGGCATGCTGGGGA
TGCGGTGGGCTCTATGGCTCGAGGAGGGCCTATTTCCCATGATTCCTTCATATTTGCATATACGATACAA
GGCTGTTAGAGAGATAATTGGAATTAATTTGACTGTAAACACAAAGATATTAGTACAAAATACGTGACGT
AGAAAGTAATAATTTCTTGGGTAGTTTGCAGTTTTAAAATTATGTTTTAAAATGGACTATCATATGCTTA
CCGTAACTTGAAAGTATTTCGATTTCTTGGCTTTATATATCTTGTGGAAAGGACGAAACACCGATAACTT
CGTATAGCATACATTATACGAAGTTATGGTACCGATGCAGCTAGCCCGCGGATCTGCCGGTCTCCCTATA
GTGAGTCGTATTAATTTCGATAAGCCAGGTTAACCTGCATTAATGAATCGGCCAACGCGCGGGGAGAGGC
GGTTTGCGTATTGGGCGCTCTTCCGCTTCCTCGCTCACTGACTCGCTGCGCTCGGTCGTTCGGCTGCGGC
GAGCGGTATCAGCTCACTCAAAGGCGGTAATACGGTTATCCACAGAATCAGGGGATAACGCAGGAAAGAA
CATGTGAGCAAAAGGCCAGCAAAAGGCCAGGAACCGTAAAAAGGCCGCGTTGCTGGCGTTTTTCCATAGG
CTCCGCCCCCCTGACGAGCATCACAAAAATCGACGCTCAAGTCAGAGGTGGCGAAACCCGACAGGACTAT
AAAGATACCAGGCGTTTCCCCCTGGAAGCTCCCTCGTGCGCTCTCCTGTTCCGACCCTGCCGCTTACCGG
ATACCTGTCCGCCTTTCTCCCTTCGGGAAGCGTGGCGCTTTCTCAATGCTCACGCTGTAGGTATCTCAGT
TCGGTGTAGGTCGTTCGCTCCAAGCTGGGCTGTGTGCACGAACCCCCCGTTCAGCCCGACCGCTGCGCCT
TATCCGGTAACTATCGTCTTGAGTCCAACCCGGTAAGACACGACTTATCGCCACTGGCAGCAGCCACTGG
TAACAGGATTAGCAGAGCGAGGTATGTAGGCGGTGCTACAGAGTTCTTGAAGTGGTGGCCTAACTACGGC
TACACTAGAAGGACAGTATTTGGTATCTGCGCTCTGCTGAAGCCAGTTACCTTCGGAAAAAGAGTTGGTA
GCTCTTGATCCGGCAAACAAACCACCGCTGGTAGCGGTGGTTTTTTTGTTTGCAAGCAGCAGATTACGCG
CAGAAAAAAAGGATCTCAAGAAGATCCTTTGATCTTTTCTACGGGGTCTGACGCTCAGTGGAACGAAAAC
TCACGTTAAGGGATTTTGGTCATGAGATTATCAAAAAGGATCTTCACCTAGATCCTTTTAAATTAAAAAT
GAAGTTTTAAATCAATCTAAAGTATATATGAGTAAACTTGGTCTGACAGTTACCAATGCTTAATCAGTGA
GGCACCTATCTCAGCGATCTGTCTATTTCGTTCATCCATAGTTGCCTGACTCCCCGTCGTGTAGATAACT
ACGATACGGGAGGGCTTACCATCTGGCCCCAGTGCTGCAATGATACCGCGAGACCCACGCTCACCGGCTC
CAGATTTATCAGCAATAAACCAGCCAGCCGGAAGGGCCGAGCGCAGAAGTGGTCCTGCAACTTTATCCGC
CTCCATCCAGTCTATTAATTGTTGCCGGGAAGCTAGAGTAAGTAGTTCGCCAGTTAATAGTTTGCGCAAC
GTTGTTGCCATTGCTACAGGCATCGTGGTGTCACGCTCGTCGTTTGGTATGGCTTCATTCAGCTCCGGTT
CCCAACGATCAAGGCGAGTTACATGATCCCCCATGTTGTGCAAAAAAGCGGTTAGCTCCTTCGGTCCTCC
GATCGTTGTCAGAAGTAAGTTGGCCGCAGTGTTATCACTCATGGTTATGGCAGCACTGCATAATTCTCTT
ACTGTCATGCCATCCGTAAGATGCTTTTCTGTGACTGGTGAGTACTCAACCAAGTCATTCTGAGAATAGT
GTATGCGGCGACCGAGTTGCTCTTGCCCGGCGTCAATACGGGATAATACCGCGCCACATAGCAGAACTTT
AAAAGTGCTCATCATTGGAAAACGTTCTTCGGGGCGAAAACTCTCAAGGATCTTACCGCTGTTGAGATCC
AGTTCGATGTAACCCACTCGTGCACCCAACTGATCTTCAGCATCTTTTACTTTCACCAGCGTTTCTGGGT
GAGCAAAAACAGGAAGGCAAAATGCCGCAAAAAAGGGAATAAGGGCGACACGGAAATGTTGAATACTCAT
ACTCTTCCTTTTTCAATATTATTGAAGCATTTATCAGGGTTATTGTCTCATGAGCGGATACATATTTGAA
TGTATTTAGAAAAATAAACAAATAGGGGTTCCGCGCACATTTCCCCGAAAAGTGCCACCTGACGTCTAAG
AAACCATTATTATCATGACATTAACCTATAAAAATAGGCGTATCACGAGGCCCTTTCGTCTCGCGCGTTT
CGGTGATGACGGTGAAAACCTCTGACACATGCAGCTCCCGGAGACGGTCACAGCTTGTCTGTAAGCGGAT
GCCGGGAGCAGACAAGCCCGTCAGGGCGCGTCAGCGGGTGTTGGCGGGTGTCGGGGCTGGCTTAACTATG
CGGCATCAGAGCAGATTGTACTGAGAGTGCACCATATGGACATATTGTCGTTAGAACGCGGCTACAATTA
ATACATAACCTTATGTATCATACACATACGATTTAGGTGACACTATA
Features (pLannotate 1.2.2; 16 found; start..end, strand, type, name):
     64..777     +  CDS            moxBFP: moxBFP is a basic (constitutively fluorescent) blue fluorescent protein published in 2015, derived from Aequorea victoria.
    787..908     +  polyA_signal   SV40 poly(A) signal: SV40 polyadenylation signal
    915..948     +  protein_bind   loxP: Cre-mediated recombination occurs in the 8-bp core sequence (GCATACAT). Cre recombinase
    955..1271    +  promoter       SV40 promoter: SV40 enhancer and early promoter
   1284..1880    +  CDS            pac: PUAC_STRAD - Protein predicted: Swiss-Prot protein existence level 4. Detoxification of puromycin. From Streptomyces alboniger.
   1893..2117    +  polyA_signal   bGH poly(A) signal: bovine growth hormone polyadenylation signal
   2124..2364    +  promoter       U6 promoter: RNA polymerase III promoter for human U6 snRNA
   2374..2407    +  protein_bind   loxP: Cre-mediated recombination occurs in the 8-bp core sequence (GCATACAT). Cre recombinase
   2445..2463    -  promoter       T7 promoter: promoter for bacteriophage T7 RNA polymerase
   2485..2538    -  CDS            lacI (fragment): lac repressor; lacI; The lac repressor binds to the lac operator to inhibit transcription in E. coli. This inhibition can be relieved by adding lactose or isopropyl-β-D-thiogalactopyranoside (IPTG).
   2721..3309    -  rep_origin     ori: high-copy-number ColE1/pMB1/pBR322/pUC origin of replication
   3480..4340    -  CDS            AmpR: β-lactamase; bla; confers resistance to ampicillin, carbenicillin, and related antibiotics
   4341..4445    -  promoter       AmpR promoter: bla
   4540..4575    +  CDS            rop (fragment): Rop protein, which maintains plasmids at low copy number; rop
   4677..4728    +  misc_feature   bom (fragment): basis of mobility region from pBR322
   4791..2       +  promoter       SP6 promoter (across the origin): promoter for bacteriophage SP6 RNA polymerase
