>Addgene plasmid #120012 | pMaCTag-P01 | addgene full sequence | sequence record 232609 | Addgene NGS Result
ATTTAGGTGACACTATAGAACGCGGCCGCCAGCTGAAGCTTCGTACGTCAGGTGGAGGAGGTAGTGGCGG
AGGCGGATCCGTGAGCAAGGGCGAGGAGCTGTTCACCGGGGTGGTGCCCATCCTGGTCGAGCTGGACGGC
GACGTAAACGGCCACAAGTTCAGCGTGAGGGGCGAGGGCGAGGGCGATGCCACCAACGGCAAGCTGACCC
TGAAGTTCATCAGTACTACCGGCAAGCTGCCCGTGCCCTGGCCCACCCTCGTGACCACCCTGAGCCACGG
CGTGCAGGTGTTCGCCCGCTACCCCGACCACATGAAGCAGCACGACTTCTTCAAGTCCGCCATGCCCGAA
GGCTACGTCCAGGAGCGCACCATCTTCTTCAAGGACGACGGCACCTACAAGACCCGCGCCGAGGTGAAGT
TCGAGGGCGACACCCTGGTGAACCGCATCGAGCTGAAGGGCGTCGACTTCAAGGAGGACGGCAACATCCT
GGGGCACAAGCTGGAGTACAACTTCAACAGCCACAACATCTATATCATGGCCGTCAAGCAGAAGAACGGC
ATCAAGGCCAACTTCAAGATCCGCCACAACGTGGAGGACGGCAGCGTGCAGCTCGCCGACCACTACCAGC
AGAACACCCCCATCGGCGACGGCCCCGTGCTGCTGCCCGACAGCCACTACCTGAGCACCCAGTCCAAGCT
TAGCAAAGACCCCAACGAGAAGCGCGATCACATGGTCCTGCTGGAGTTCCGCACCGCCGCCGGGATCACT
CTCGGCATGGACGAGCTGTACAAGTGAACTAGTAACTTGTTTATTGCAGCTTATAATGGTTACAAATAAA
GCAATAGCATCACAAATTTCACAAATAAAGCATTTTTTTCACTGCATTCTAGTTGTGGTTTGTCCAAACT
CATCAATGTATCTTAGTCGATATAACTTCGTATAGCATACATTATACGAAGTTATGTCGACGGTGTGGAA
AGTCCCCAGGCTCCCCAGCAGGCAGAAGTATGCAAAGCATGCATCTCAATTAGTCAGCAACCAGGTGTGG
AAAGTCCCCAGGCTCCCCAGCAGGCAGAAGTATGCAAAGCATGCATCTCAATTAGTCAGCAACCATAGTC
CCGCCCCTAACTCCGCCCATCCCGCCCCTAACTCCGCCCAGTTCCGCCCATTCTCCGCCCCATGGCTGAC
TAATTTTTTTTATTTATGCAGAGGCCGAGGCCGCCTCGGCCTCTGAGCTATTCCAGAAGTAGTGAGGAGG
CTTTTTTGGAGGCCTAGGCTTTTGCAAAGAATTCGCCACCATGACTGAGTACAAGCCTACTGTGCGTTTA
GCCACCAGGGATGATGTGCCACGAGCCGTGAGGACACTAGCAGCCGCCTTTGCTGACTACCCAGCTACAA
GGCACACCGTGGACCCTGACAGACACATTGAAAGAGTCACAGAACTTCAGGAGCTGTTTTTAACTAGGGT
GGGCCTGGATATTGGCAAAGTCTGGGTGGCCGATGATGGAGCAGCAGTTGCAGTGTGGACCACCCCAGAG
TCTGTTGAAGCTGGAGCTGTCTTTGCAGAAATTGGACCAAGAATGGCCGAGTTATCTGGCAGCAGGCTGG
CTGCTCAACAGCAGATGGAAGGATTATTAGCTCCCCACAGACCCAAGGAGCCTGCCTGGTTCCTGGCAAC
AGTTGGAGTTTCTCCAGACCATCAGGGCAAGGGCTTAGGATCTGCTGTGGTGCTGCCTGGTGTGGAAGCA
GCTGAGAGAGCTGGGGTGCCAGCATTTCTGGAGACATCAGCTCCTAGAAACCTGCCCTTCTATGAACGGC
TGGGCTTCACAGTGACTGCTGATGTGGAGGTGCCTGAGGGCCCCAGAACCTGGTGCATGACAAGAAAACC
AGGAGCCTGACTGCAGCGACTGTGCCTTCTAGTTGCCAGCCATCTGTTGTTTGCCCCTCCCCCGTGCCTT
CCTTGACCCTGGAAGGTGCCACTCCCACTGTCCTTTCCTAATAAAATGAGGAAATTGCATCGCATTGTCT
GAGTAGGTGTCATTCTATTCTGGGGGGTGGGGTGGGGCAGGACAGCAAGGGGGAGGATTGGGAAGACAAT
AGCAGGCATGCTGGGGATGCGGTGGGCTCTATGGCTCGAGGAGGGCCTATTTCCCATGATTCCTTCATAT
TTGCATATACGATACAAGGCTGTTAGAGAGATAATTGGAATTAATTTGACTGTAAACACAAAGATATTAG
TACAAAATACGTGACGTAGAAAGTAATAATTTCTTGGGTAGTTTGCAGTTTTAAAATTATGTTTTAAAAT
GGACTATCATATGCTTACCGTAACTTGAAAGTATTTCGATTTCTTGGCTTTATATATCTTGTGGAAAGGA
CGAAACACCGATAACTTCGTATAGCATACATTATACGAAGTTATGGTACCGATGCAGCTAGCCCGCGGAT
CTGCCGGTCTCCCTATAGTGAGTCGTATTAATTTCGATAAGCCAGGTTAACCTGCATTAATGAATCGGCC
AACGCGCGGGGAGAGGCGGTTTGCGTATTGGGCGCTCTTCCGCTTCCTCGCTCACTGACTCGCTGCGCTC
GGTCGTTCGGCTGCGGCGAGCGGTATCAGCTCACTCAAAGGCGGTAATACGGTTATCCACAGAATCAGGG
GATAACGCAGGAAAGAACATGTGAGCAAAAGGCCAGCAAAAGGCCAGGAACCGTAAAAAGGCCGCGTTGC
TGGCGTTTTTCCATAGGCTCCGCCCCCCTGACGAGCATCACAAAAATCGACGCTCAAGTCAGAGGTGGCG
AAACCCGACAGGACTATAAAGATACCAGGCGTTTCCCCCTGGAAGCTCCCTCGTGCGCTCTCCTGTTCCG
ACCCTGCCGCTTACCGGATACCTGTCCGCCTTTCTCCCTTCGGGAAGCGTGGCGCTTTCTCATAGCTCAC
GCTGTAGGTATCTCAGTTCGGTGTAGGTCGTTCGCTCCAAGCTGGGCTGTGTGCACGAACCCCCCGTTCA
GCCCGACCGCTGCGCCTTATCCGGTAACTATCGTCTTGAGTCCAACCCGGTAAGACACGACTTATCGCCA
CTGGCAGCAGCCACTGGTAACAGGATTAGCAGAGCGAGGTATGTAGGCGGTGCTACAGAGTTCTTGAAGT
GGTGGCCTAACTACGGCTACACTAGAAGAACAGTATTTGGTATCTGCGCTCTGCTGAAGCCAGTTACCTT
CGGAAAAAGAGTTGGTAGCTCTTGATCCGGCAAACAAACCACCGCTGGTAGCGGTGGTTTTTTTGTTTGC
AAGCAGCAGATTACGCGCAGAAAAAAAGGATCTCAAGAAGATCCTTTGATCTTTTCTACGGGGTCTGACG
CTCAGTGGAACGAAAACTCACGTTAAGGGATTTTGGTCATGAGATTATCAAAAAGGATCTTCACCTAGAT
CCTTTTAAATTAAAAATGAAGTTTTAAATCAATCTAAAGTATATATGAGTAAACTTGGTCTGACAGTTAC
CAATGCTTAATCAGTGAGGCACCTATCTCAGCGATCTGTCTATTTCGTTCATCCATAGTTGCCTGACTCC
CCGTCGTGTAGATAACTACGATACGGGAGGGCTTACCATCTGGCCCCAGTGCTGCAATGATACCGCGAGA
CCCACGCTCACCGGCTCCAGATTTATCAGCAATAAACCAGCCAGCCGGAAGGGCCGAGCGCAGAAGTGGT
CCTGCAACTTTATCCGCCTCCATCCAGTCTATTAATTGTTGCCGGGAAGCTAGAGTAAGTAGTTCGCCAG
TTAATAGTTTGCGCAACGTTGTTGCCATTGCTACAGGCATCGTGGTGTCACGCTCGTCGTTTGGTATGGC
TTCATTCAGCTCCGGTTCCCAACGATCAAGGCGAGTTACATGATCCCCCATGTTGTGCAAAAAAGCGGTT
AGCTCCTTCGGTCCTCCGATCGTTGTCAGAAGTAAGTTGGCCGCAGTGTTATCACTCATGGTTATGGCAG
CACTGCATAATTCTCTTACTGTCATGCCATCCGTAAGATGCTTTTCTGTGACTGGTGAGTACTCAACCAA
GTCATTCTGAGAATAGTGTATGCGGCGACCGAGTTGCTCTTGCCCGGCGTCAATACGGGATAATACCGCG
CCACATAGCAGAACTTTAAAAGTGCTCATCATTGGAAAACGTTCTTCGGGGCGAAAACTCTCAAGGATCT
TACCGCTGTTGAGATCCAGTTCGATGTAACCCACTCGTGCACCCAACTGATCTTCAGCATCTTTTACTTT
CACCAGCGTTTCTGGGTGAGCAAAAACAGGAAGGCAAAATGCCGCAAAAAAGGGAATAAGGGCGACACGG
AAATGTTGAATACTCATACTCTTCCTTTTTCAATATTATTGAAGCATTTATCAGGGTTATTGTCTCATGA
GCGGATACATATTTGAATGTATTTAGAAAAATAAACAAATAGGGGTTCCGCGCACATTTCCCCGAAAAGT
GCCACCTGACGTCTAAGAAACCATTATTATCATGACATTAACCTATAAAAATAGGCGTATCACGAGGCCC
TTTCGTCTCGCGCGTTTCGGTGATGACGGTGAAAACCTCTGACACATGCAGCTCCCGGAGACGGTCACAG
CTTGTCTGTAAGCGGATGCCGGGAGCAGACAAGCCCGTCAGGGCGCGTCAGCGGGTGTTGGCGGGTGTCG
GGGCTGGCTTAACTATGCGGCATCAGAGCAGATTGTACTGAGAGTGCACCATATGGACATATTGTCGTTA
GAACGCGGCTACAATTAATACATAACCTTATGTATCATACACATACG
Features (pLannotate 1.2.2; 16 found; start..end, strand, type, name):
      1..19      +  promoter       SP6 promoter: promoter for bacteriophage SP6 RNA polymerase
     81..794     +  CDS            moxBFP: moxBFP is a basic (constitutively fluorescent) blue fluorescent protein published in 2015, derived from Aequorea victoria.
    804..925     +  polyA_signal   SV40 poly(A) signal: SV40 polyadenylation signal
    932..965     +  protein_bind   loxP: Cre-mediated recombination occurs in the 8-bp core sequence (GCATACAT). Cre recombinase
    972..1288    +  promoter       SV40 promoter: SV40 enhancer and early promoter
   1301..1897    +  CDS            pac: PUAC_STRAD - Protein predicted: Swiss-Prot protein existence level 4. Detoxification of puromycin. From Streptomyces alboniger.
   1910..2134    +  polyA_signal   bGH poly(A) signal: bovine growth hormone polyadenylation signal
   2141..2381    +  promoter       U6 promoter: RNA polymerase III promoter for human U6 snRNA
   2391..2424    +  protein_bind   loxP: Cre-mediated recombination occurs in the 8-bp core sequence (GCATACAT). Cre recombinase
   2462..2480    -  promoter       T7 promoter: promoter for bacteriophage T7 RNA polymerase
   2502..2555    -  CDS            lacI (fragment): lac repressor; lacI; The lac repressor binds to the lac operator to inhibit transcription in E. coli. This inhibition can be relieved by adding lactose or isopropyl-β-D-thiogalactopyranoside (IPTG).
   2738..3326    -  rep_origin     ori: high-copy-number ColE1/pMB1/pBR322/pUC origin of replication
   3497..4357    -  CDS            AmpR: β-lactamase; bla; confers resistance to ampicillin, carbenicillin, and related antibiotics
   4358..4462    -  promoter       AmpR promoter: bla
   4557..4592    +  CDS            rop (fragment): Rop protein, which maintains plasmids at low copy number; rop
   4694..4745    +  misc_feature   bom (fragment): basis of mobility region from pBR322
