[The description below was written by a language model from this plasmid's Addgene catalogue record and pLannotate feature annotations shown in this document.]
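Description:
pMaCTag-P01 is a 4.8 kb PCR-template plasmid built on the pFA6a backbone, used as the amplification source for cassettes that tag mammalian genes at their C terminus with the blue fluorescent protein moxBFP. It is not an expression vector in its own right. In E. coli it is maintained through a high-copy ColE1/pUC-type origin and selected with ampicillin via the β-lactamase gene. Short lacI, rop and bom fragments are backbone remnants, and SP6 and T7 phage promoters flank the cassette. The two sequence records (sequencing result and depositor sequence) carry the same features in the same order and differ only in their start coordinate.

The tagging module begins with a promoterless moxBFP coding sequence followed by an SV40 polyadenylation signal, so that once it is inserted in frame at the end of a target gene, the fusion is expressed from the endogenous promoter. Downstream, two loxP sites in the same orientation bracket a selection unit made up of the SV40 enhancer/early promoter, the puromycin N-acetyltransferase gene (pac) and a bGH polyadenylation signal, followed by a human U6 Pol III promoter. This layout would allow Cre-mediated excision of the marker and U6 element after selection.

The associated method is CRISPR-Cas12a-assisted PCR tagging, in which gene-specific M1 and M2 oligos are used to amplify the cassette. The U6 promoter at the 3′ end of the cassette has no annotated RNA downstream. This is consistent with the guide RNA sequence being supplied by the reverse tagging oligo, although the record does not state this explicitly. Integrants are selected with puromycin.
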