Addgene plasmid #120012: pMaCTag-P01
Purpose: Template for C-terminal PCR tagging of mammalian genes (Puromycin selection) with moxBFP
Depositing lab: Michael Knop. Depositing organization: Universitaet Heidelberg. Publication: CRISPR-Cas12a-assisted PCR tagging of mammalian genes. Fueller J, Herbst K, Meurer M, Gubicza K, Kurtulmus B, Knopf JD, Kirrmaier D, Buchmuller BC, Pereira G, Lemberg MK, Knop M. J Cell Biol. 2020 Jun 1;219(6). pii: 151766. doi: 10.1083/jcb.201910210. PubMed 32406907.
Backbone
  Vector backbone: pFA6a
  Backbone size w/o insert (bp): 2412
  Vector type: PCR Template
  Selectable markers: Puromycin
Growth in bacteria
  Bacterial resistance: Ampicillin, 100 μg/mL
  Growth temperature: 37°C
  Growth strain: DH5alpha
  Copy number: High Copy
Gene/Insert
  Gene/Insert name: moxBFP
  Species: H. sapiens (human)
  Promoter: None
  Tag / fusion protein: moxBFP (C terminal on backbone)
  Cloning method: Restriction Enzyme; 5′ cloning site BamHI (not destroyed); 3′ cloning site SpeI (not destroyed)
  Sequencing primers: 5′ SP6; 3′ AAACCACAACTAGAATGCAGTG
Terms and licenses: Academic/Nonprofit Terms; Industry Terms: Not Available to Industry
Depositor comments: Template plasmid for C-terminal PCR tagging of mammalian genes. For M1 and M2 tagging oligo design please visit www.pcr-tagging.com Please visit https://www.biorxiv.org/content/early/2018/11/20/473876 for BioRxiv preprint
How to cite: pMaCTag-P01 was a gift from Michael Knop (Addgene plasmid # 120012 ; http://n2t.net/addgene:120012 ; RRID:Addgene_120012)
